Addgene plasmid #212377: pTwist-SARS-CoV-2 Spike-deltaC18 T307I (ATA) T572I (ATC) D614G (GGT)
Purpose: Encodes SARS-CoV-2 spike T307I, T572I, D614G for pseudovirus production
Depositing lab: Alejandro Balazs. Depositing organization: Massachusetts General Hospital. Publication: Ongoing evolution of SARS-CoV-2 drives escape from mRNA vaccine-induced humoral immunity. Roederer AL, Cao Y, Denis KS, Sheehan ML, Li CJ, Lam EC, Gregory DJ, Poznansky MC, Iafrate AJ, Canaday DH, Gravenstein S, Garcia-Beltran WF, Balazs AB. medRxiv [Preprint]. 2024 Mar 7:2024.03.05.24303815. doi: 10.1101/2024.03.05.24303815. PubMed 38496628.
Backbone
  Vector backbone: pTwist-CMV-BetaGlobin-WPRE-Neo
  Backbone manufacturer: Twist
  Vector type: Mammalian Expression
Growth in bacteria
  Bacterial resistance: Ampicillin, 100 μg/mL
  Growth temperature: 37°C
  Growth strain: DH5alpha
  Copy number: High Copy
Gene/Insert
  Gene/Insert name: SARS-CoV-2 Spike T307I, T572I, D614G
  Species: Severe acute respiratory syndrome coronavirus 2
  Mutation: T307I, T572I, D614G
  Entrez Gene: S (a.k.a. GU280_gp02, spike glycoprotein)
  Promoter: CAG
  Cloning method: Ligation Independent Cloning
Terms and licenses: Academic/Nonprofit Terms; Industry Terms: Not Available to Industry
Depositor comments: Please visit https://www.medrxiv.org/content/10.1101/2024.03.05.24303815v1 for medRxiv preprint.
How to cite: pTwist-SARS-CoV-2 Spike-deltaC18 T307I (ATA) T572I (ATC) D614G (GGT) was a gift from Alejandro Balazs (Addgene plasmid # 212377 ; http://n2t.net/addgene:212377 ; RRID:Addgene_212377)
