[The description below was written by a language model from this plasmid's Addgene catalogue record and pLannotate feature annotations shown in this document.]
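Description:
pTwist-SARS-CoV-2 Spike-deltaC18 T307I (ATA) T572I (ATC) D614G (GGT) is a 10,462 nt mammalian expression plasmid built on the commercial pTwist-CMV-BetaGlobin-WPRE-Neo backbone. It encodes the SARS-CoV-2 spike glycoprotein carrying the substitutions T307I, T572I and D614G; the codons in parentheses in the name indicate the triplets used for each change. The "deltaC18" designation indicates removal of the last 18 residues of the cytoplasmic tail, a truncation commonly used to improve spike incorporation into pseudotyped particles, and the annotated 3,765 nt spike reading frame is consistent with a slightly shortened protein. In bacteria the plasmid is maintained at high copy through a ColE1/pUC-type origin and selected with ampicillin via the β-lactamase gene.

The catalogue lists the promoter as CAG, but the feature table instead shows a CMV enhancer with CMV promoter elements followed by a truncated human β-globin intron. This matches the backbone name, so the record is not fully consistent on this point. Downstream of the spike coding sequence lie a WPRE, which enhances transcript stability and expression, and an SV40 polyadenylation signal. A separate cassette, consisting of the SV40 early promoter, the neo gene and a bGH polyadenylation signal, would allow G418 selection in mammalian cells. Short β-globin insulator elements, bacterial and T7 terminators and a synthetic poly(A) signal flank the units and help isolate them from read-through transcription.

The stated purpose is to supply this mutant spike as the envelope protein for pseudovirus production. The associated study concerns SARS-CoV-2 evolution and escape from mRNA vaccine-induced humoral immunity.
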