Features (pLannotate 1.2.2; 21 found; start..end, strand, type, name):
      1..3765    +  CDS            S: SPIKE_SARS2 - Experimental evidence at protein level: Swiss-Prot protein existence level 1. [Spike glycoprotein]: May down-regulate host tetherin (BST2) by lysosomal degradation, thereby counteracting its antiviral activity. From Severe acute respiratory syndrome coronavirus 2 (2019-nCoV) (SARS-CoV-2).
   3839..4427    +  misc_feature   WPRE: woodchuck hepatitis virus posttranscriptional regulatory element
   4480..4601    -  polyA_signal   SV40 poly(A) signal: SV40 polyadenylation signal
   4624..4693    -  CDS            large T antigen (fragment): large T antigen from SV40 (simian virus 40)
   4716..4762    +  terminator     T7 terminator: transcription terminator for bacteriophage T7 RNA polymerase
   4792..4928    +  terminator     rrnG terminator: transcription terminator from the E. coli ribosomal RNA rrnG operon (Albrechtsen et al., 1991)
   4973..5044    +  misc_feature   3' β-globin insulator: insulator downstream of the human β-globin locus (Farrell et al., 2002)
   5089..5285    +  promoter       SV40 promoter: SV40 early promoter
   5299..6090    +  CDS            neo: KKA2_KLEPN - Also known as kan, nptII. Experimental evidence at protein level: Swiss-Prot protein existence level 1. Resistance to kanamycin, neomycin, paromomycin, ribostamycin, butirosin and gentamicin B. From Klebsiella pneumoniae.
   6104..6328    +  polyA_signal   bGH poly(A) signal: bovine growth hormone polyadenylation signal
   6524..7112    -  rep_origin     ori: high-copy-number ColE1/pMB1/pBR322/pUC origin of replication
   7284..7348    -  CDS            bla(M) (fragment): β-lactamase lacking the signal sequence; bla(M); allows cytosolic expression of β-lactamase
   7858..8718    +  CDS            AmpR: β-lactamase; bla; confers resistance to ampicillin, carbenicillin, and related antibiotics
   8731..8867    +  terminator     rrnG terminator: transcription terminator from the E. coli ribosomal RNA rrnG operon (Albrechtsen et al., 1991)
   9019..9090    +  misc_feature   5' β-globin insulator: insulator upstream of the human β-globin locus (Farrell et al., 2002)
   9095..9141    -  terminator     T7 terminator: transcription terminator for bacteriophage T7 RNA polymerase
   9159..9207    -  polyA_signal   poly(A) signal: synthetic polyadenylation signal
   9288..9591    +  enhancer       CMV enhancer: human cytomegalovirus immediate early enhancer
   9664..9681    -  promoter       CMV promoter (fragment): human cytomegalovirus (CMV) immediate early promoter
   9744..9795    +  promoter       CMVd2 promoter: truncated human cytomegalovirus (CMV) immediate early promoter that yields moderately reduced expression relative to the full-length promoter
   9929..10404   +  intron         β-globin intron: internally truncated intron from human β-globin
>Addgene plasmid #212377 | pTwist-SARS-CoV-2 Spike-deltaC18 T307I (ATA) T572I (ATC) D614G (GGT) | addgene full sequence | sequence record 431618 | Addgene NGS Result
ATGTTTGTGTTCCTCGTTCTCCTGCCCCTCGTTTCTTCCCAATGCGTGAACCTCACAACTAGAACGCAGC
TCCCACCCGCTTACACGAACTCTTTTACTCGTGGAGTATACTATCCCGATAAAGTCTTTAGGTCCAGTGT
CCTTCATTCTACTCAAGACCTTTTCCTGCCATTCTTCTCAAATGTCACCTGGTTCCATGCTATCCACGTT
TCTGGCACCAACGGAACTAAACGATTTGATAATCCCGTCTTGCCATTTAACGATGGCGTATACTTTGCCT
CAACGGAGAAGTCCAACATTATCCGGGGATGGATATTTGGCACCACCCTGGACTCCAAGACACAGTCTCT
CCTCATTGTGAACAACGCCACCAATGTCGTCATCAAAGTCTGTGAATTTCAATTTTGTAACGATCCCTTT
CTCGGGGTTTATTATCATAAGAATAACAAGTCTTGGATGGAGTCAGAGTTCCGCGTTTACAGTTCCGCTA
ACAACTGTACTTTTGAGTACGTTTCCCAACCATTTCTCATGGATCTTGAAGGGAAGCAAGGCAACTTCAA
GAATCTCCGCGAATTTGTGTTTAAGAATATAGACGGCTACTTCAAAATTTATAGCAAGCATACCCCGATA
AATCTGGTTCGGGATCTCCCTCAAGGCTTCTCCGCGTTGGAACCCCTCGTGGACTTGCCGATTGGCATCA
ACATCACCCGGTTCCAAACCCTTCTTGCCCTTCATCGAAGCTACCTCACGCCTGGCGACAGTAGTAGTGG
TTGGACAGCGGGCGCAGCAGCCTACTATGTGGGATATTTGCAACCACGCACCTTTCTTCTCAAATATAAC
GAAAACGGAACAATTACCGATGCCGTAGACTGTGCCCTCGATCCCCTGTCCGAAACTAAATGCACACTCA
AGTCCTTCATAGTTGAGAAAGGCATATACCAAACCAGTAACTTCCGCGTCCAACCCACCGAATCCATTGT
TCGATTCCCTAACATCACCAATTTGTGTCCTTTCGGTGAAGTATTTAATGCCACTCGATTTGCATCAGTT
TATGCCTGGAATCGCAAGCGAATATCAAATTGTGTTGCAGATTATAGTGTCCTGTATAATAGCGCATCAT
TCAGCACTTTTAAGTGTTATGGGGTCAGCCCTACGAAATTGAATGACTTGTGTTTTACCAACGTTTACGC
AGATTCTTTCGTCATACGCGGCGACGAAGTCCGACAGATTGCACCGGGGCAAACCGGAAAGATAGCAGAC
TATAATTATAAGTTGCCGGATGACTTCACCGGCTGCGTTATAGCATGGAACTCCAATAATCTCGATTCAA
AAGTCGGCGGCAACTATAATTATCTTTACCGCCTGTTTCGCAAGTCAAATCTGAAGCCCTTTGAACGTGA
CATCTCCACCGAAATTTATCAAGCTGGCAGCACCCCATGTAATGGAGTGGAAGGGTTTAACTGTTATTTT
CCCCTTCAATCATACGGATTTCAACCAACAAATGGGGTGGGCTATCAACCATATCGGGTGGTAGTCTTGA
GCTTTGAGCTGCTCCACGCACCGGCTACAGTTTGCGGACCGAAGAAAAGCACTAACCTGGTGAAGAATAA
ATGTGTGAACTTCAACTTTAATGGGCTCACCGGAACAGGGGTGCTGACAGAATCAAACAAGAAATTTCTC
CCTTTTCAACAATTTGGTAGAGACATTGCCGATATCACAGATGCCGTCCGCGATCCGCAAACACTGGAAA
TCCTCGATATAACACCCTGTAGCTTCGGCGGGGTCAGCGTGATAACTCCCGGAACGAACACATCCAACCA
AGTGGCTGTCCTGTATCAAGGTGTCAACTGTACCGAAGTCCCTGTGGCGATACACGCCGACCAACTGACA
CCCACCTGGAGAGTCTACTCAACAGGTTCCAATGTCTTTCAAACTAGAGCGGGTTGTCTCATTGGCGCTG
AGCATGTCAATAATTCATACGAATGTGATATTCCTATTGGGGCAGGAATCTGTGCGTCTTATCAAACTCA
AACGAACTCACCACGGCGCGCTCGCTCAGTAGCCAGCCAGTCCATAATCGCCTATACCATGAGTCTCGGG
GCTGAGAACTCCGTGGCTTATTCAAACAATTCCATCGCAATCCCAACTAACTTTACCATTAGCGTTACCA
CGGAAATCTTGCCCGTCAGCATGACTAAGACGAGCGTAGACTGTACGATGTATATCTGTGGGGATTCCAC
CGAGTGTAGCAACCTCTTGCTTCAATACGGGTCTTTCTGTACTCAACTCAACCGAGCATTGACCGGAATT
GCGGTCGAACAAGACAAGAATACCCAAGAGGTGTTCGCACAAGTAAAGCAAATATACAAAACGCCGCCAA
TCAAAGATTTTGGCGGGTTTAATTTTAGCCAAATACTGCCAGACCCATCTAAGCCTTCAAAACGCAGCTT
TATCGAGGATCTGCTGTTCAACAAAGTTACGTTGGCTGACGCGGGTTTCATTAAGCAGTATGGGGATTGT
TTGGGAGACATTGCGGCCCGCGACCTTATCTGTGCTCAAAAATTCAATGGGTTGACAGTTCTGCCCCCTC
TGCTCACTGATGAGATGATTGCACAGTATACATCAGCATTGTTGGCAGGAACCATTACATCCGGCTGGAC
TTTTGGCGCGGGTGCGGCCCTTCAAATACCTTTCGCTATGCAAATGGCTTACAGATTCAATGGGATTGGT
GTCACGCAAAATGTATTGTATGAAAATCAGAAGCTGATCGCTAATCAATTTAACAGCGCGATTGGCAAGA
TCCAAGATTCACTGTCAAGCACAGCGTCCGCCCTCGGCAAACTCCAAGATGTTGTGAATCAAAACGCCCA
GGCCCTGAATACCCTCGTGAAGCAACTGAGTTCTAACTTCGGCGCAATCTCCAGCGTCCTCAACGACATA
TTGTCCAGACTTGATAAGGTGGAAGCCGAGGTGCAAATTGATCGGCTCATCACAGGCAGGCTCCAGTCAC
TCCAAACTTATGTGACACAACAGTTGATCCGGGCTGCTGAGATACGAGCAAGCGCCAACCTGGCCGCCAC
TAAAATGTCAGAGTGCGTGCTCGGGCAGTCCAAACGGGTTGACTTTTGTGGCAAGGGCTATCACTTGATG
TCCTTCCCCCAATCCGCCCCACATGGAGTGGTCTTTCTCCACGTCACTTATGTCCCTGCTCAAGAGAAGA
ACTTTACGACAGCTCCAGCAATCTGTCACGATGGCAAAGCGCACTTTCCCAGGGAAGGCGTTTTCGTCAG
TAATGGCACGCATTGGTTTGTGACCCAAAGGAATTTCTATGAACCCCAAATCATAACCACTGACAATACA
TTTGTCTCAGGCAACTGTGATGTGGTCATTGGGATCGTGAACAACACGGTATATGATCCCCTGCAACCCG
AGTTGGATAGCTTCAAAGAGGAATTGGATAAATACTTTAAGAATCATACTTCACCCGATGTTGATCTCGG
GGACATATCAGGAATAAATGCAAGTGTCGTCAACATTCAGAAAGAGATTGATCGCCTTAATGAGGTCGCC
AAGAACTTGAATGAATCTTTGATCGACTTGCAAGAACTGGGCAAATACGAACAATATATTAAATGGCCCT
GGTACATTTGGTTGGGCTTTATCGCCGGACTTATAGCTATCGTTATGGTCACAATTATGTTGTGCTGTAT
GACTAGCTGTTGTTCCTGCTTGAAAGGATGTTGCAGTTGCGGATCTTGTTGTAAATAAAGGATCCTCTAG
AAGTTGTCTCCTCCTGCACTGACTGACTGATACAATCGATTTCTGGATCCGCAGGCCTAATCAACCTCTG
GATTACAAAATTTGTGAAAGATTGACTGGTATTCTTAACTATGTTGCTCCTTTTACGCTATGTGGATACG
CTGCTTTAATGCCTTTGTATCATGCTATTGCTTCCCGTATGGCTTTCATTTTCTCCTCCTTGTATAAATC
CTGGTTGCTGTCTCTTTATGAGGAGTTGTGGCCCGTTGTCAGGCAACGTGGCGTGGTGTGCACTGTGTTT
GCTGACGCAACCCCCACTGGTTGGGGCATTGCCACCACCTGTCAGCTCCTTTCCGGGACTTTCGCTTTCC
CCCTCCCTATTGCCACGGCGGAACTCATCGCCGCCTGCCTTGCCCGCTGCTGGACAGGGGCTCGGCTGTT
GGGCACTGACAATTCCGTGGTGTTGTCGGGGAAGCTGACGTCCTTTCCATGGCTGCTCGCCTGTGTTGCC
ACCTGGATTCTGCGCGGGACGTCCTTCTGCTACGTCCCTTCGGCCCTCAATCCAGCGGACCTTCCTTCCC
GCGGCCTGCTGCCGGCTCTGCGGCCTCTTCCGCGTCTTCGCCTTCGCCCTCAGACGAGTCGGATCTCCCT
TTGGGCCGCCTCCCCGCCTGTCTAGCTTGACTGACTGAGATACAGCGTACCTTCAGCTCACAGACATGAT
AAGATACATTGATGAGTTTGGACAAACCACAACTAGAATGCAGTGAAAAAAATGCTTTATTTGTGAAATT
TGTGATGCTATTGCTTTATTTGTAACCATTATAAGCTGCAATAAACAAGTTAACAACAACAATTGCATTC
ATTTTATGTTTCAGGTTCAGGGGGAGGTGTGGGAGGTTTTTTAAAGCAAGTAAAACCTCTACAAATGTGG
TATTGGCCCATCTCTATCGGTATCGTAGCATAACCCCTTGGGGCCTCTAAACGGGTCTTGAGGGGTTTTT
TGTGCCCCTCGGGCCGGATTGCTATCTACCGGCATTGGCGCAGAAAAAAATGCCTGATGCGACGCTGCGC
GTCTTATACTCCCACATATGCCAGATTCAGCAACGGATACGGCTTCCCCAACTTGCCCACTTCCATACGT
GTCCTCCTTACCAGAAATTTATCCTTAAGGTCGTCAGCTATCCTGCAGGCGATCTCTCGATTTCGATCAA
GACATTCCTTTAATGGTCTTTTCTGGACACCACTAGGGGTCAGAAGTAGTTCATCAAACTTTCTTCCCTC
CCTAATCTCATTGGTTACCTTGGGCTATCGAAACTTAATTAAGCGATCTGCATCTCAATTAGTCAGCAAC
CATAGTCCCGCCCCTAACTCCGCCCATCCCGCCCCTAACTCCGCCCAGTTCCGCCCATTCTCCGCCCCAT
CGCTGACTAATTTTTTTTATTTATGCAGAGGCCGAGGCCGCCTCGGCCTCTGAGCTATTCCAGAAGTAGT
GAGGAGGCTTTTTTGGAGGCCTAGGCTTTTGCAAAGGAGGTAGCCAACATGATTGAACAAGATGGATTGC
ACGCAGGTTCTCCCGCCGCTTGGGTGGAGAGGCTATTCGGCTATGACTGGGCACAACAGACAATCGGCTG
CTCTGATGCCGCCGTGTTCCGGCTGTCAGCGCAGGGGCGCCCGGTTCTTTTTGTCAAGACCGACCTGTCC
GGTGCCCTGAATGAACTCCAGGACGAGGCAGCGCGGCTATCGTGGCTGGCCACGACGGGCGTTCCTTGCG
CAGCTGTGCTCGACGTTGTCACTGAAGCGGGAAGGGACTGGCTGCTATTGGGCGAAGTGCCGGGGCAGGA
TCTCCTGTCATCTCACCTTGCTCCTGCCGAGAAAGTATCCATCATGGCTGATGCAATGCGGCGGCTGCAT
ACGCTTGATCCGGCTACCTGCCCATTCGACCACCAAGCGAAACATCGCATCGAGCGAGCACGTACTCGGA
TGGAAGCCGGTCTTGTCGATCAGGATGATCTGGACGAAGAGCATCAGGGGCTCGCGCCAGCCGAACTGTT
CGCCAGGCTCAAGGCGCGGATGCCCGACGGCGAGGATCTCGTCGTGACCCACGGCGATGCCTGCTTGCCG
AATATCATGGTGGAAAATGGCCGCTTTTCTGGATTCATCGACTGTGGCCGGCTGGGTGTGGCGGACCGCT
ATCAGGACATAGCGTTGGCTACCCGTGATATTGCTGAAGAGCTTGGCGGCGAATGGGCTGACCGCTTCCT
CGTGCTTTACGGTATCGCCGCTCCCGATTCGCAGCGCATCGCCTTCTATCGCCTTCTTGACGAGTTCTTC
TAGTATGTAAGCCCTGTGCCTTCTAGTTGCCAGCCATCTGTTGTTTGCCCCTCCCCCGTGCCTTCCTTGA
CCCTGGAAGGTGCCACTCCCACTGTCCTTTCCTAATAAAATGAGGAAATTGCATCGCATTGTCTGAGTAG
GTGTCATTCTATTCTGGGGGGTGGGGTGGGGCAGGACAGCAAGGGGGAGGATTGGGAAGACAATAGCAGG
CATGCTGGGGATGCGGTGGGCTCTATGGTTAATTAACCAGTCAAGTCAGCTACTTGGCGAGATCGACTTG
TCTGGGTTTCGACTACGCTCAGAATTGCGTCAGTCAAGTTCGATCTGGTCCTTGCTATTGCACCCGTTCT
CCGATTACGAGTTTCATTTAAATCATGTGAGCAAAAGGCCAGCAAAAGGCCAGGAACCGTAAAAAGGCCG
CGTTGCTGGCGTTTTTCCATAGGCTCCGCCCCCCTGACGAGCATCACAAAAATCGACGCTCAAGTCAGAG
GTGGCGAAACCCGACAGGACTATAAAGATACCAGGCGTTTCCCCCTGGAAGCTCCCTCGTGCGCTCTCCT
GTTCCGACCCTGCCGCTTACCGGATACCTGTCCGCCTTTCTCCCTTCGGGAAGCGTGGCGCTTTCTCATA
GCTCACGCTGTAGGTATCTCAGTTCGGTGTAGGTCGTTCGCTCCAAGCTGGGCTGTGTGCACGAACCCCC
CGTTCAGCCCGACCGCTGCGCCTTATCCGGTAACTATCGTCTTGAGTCCAACCCGGTAAGACACGACTTA
TCGCCACTGGCAGCAGCCACTGGTAACAGGATTAGCAGAGCGAGGTATGTAGGCGGTGCTACAGAGTTCT
TGAAGTGGTGGCCTAACTACGGCTACACTAGAAGAACAGTATTTGGTATCTGCGCTCTGCTGAAGCCAGT
TACCTTCGGAAAAAGAGTTGGTAGCTCTTGATCCGGCAAACAAACCACCGCTGGTAGCGGTGGTTTTTTT
GTTTGCAAGCAGCAGATTACGCGCAGAAAAAAAGGATCTCAAGAAGATCCTTTGATCTTTTCTACGGGGT
CTGACGCTCAGTGGAACGAAAACTCACGTTAAGGGATTTTGGTCATGAGATTATCAAAAAGGATCTTCAC
CTAGATCCTTTTAAATTAAAAATGAAGTTTTAAATCAATCTAAAGTATATATGAGTAAACTTGGTCTGAC
AGTTACCAATGCTTAATCAGTGAGGCACCTATCTCAGCGATCTGTCTATTTCGTTCATCCATAGTTGCAT
TTAAATTTCCGAACTCTCCAAGGCCCTCGTCGGAAAATCTTCAAACCTTTCGTCCGATCCATCTTGCAGG
CTACCTCTCGAACGAACTATCGCAAGTCTCTTGGCCGGCCTTGCGCCTTGGCTATTGCTTGGCAGCGCCT
ATCGCCAGGTATTACTCCAATCCCGAATATCCGAGATCGGGATCACCCGAGAGAAGTTCAACCTACATCC
TCAATCCCGATCTATCCGAGATCCGAGGAATATCGAAATCGGGGCGCGCCTGGTGTACCGAGAACGATCC
TCTCAGTGCGAGTCTCGACGATCCATATCGTTGCTTGGCAGTCAGCCAGTCGGAATCCAGCTTGGGACCC
AGGAAGTCCAATCGTCAGATATTGTACTCAAGCCTGGTCACGGCAGCGTACCGATCTGTTTAAACCTAGA
TATTGATAGTCTGATCGGTCAACGTATAATCGAGTCCTAGCTTTTGCAAACATCTATCAAGAGACAGGAT
CAGCAGGAGGCTTTCGCATGAGTATTCAACATTTCCGTGTCGCCCTTATTCCCTTTTTTGCGGCATTTTG
CCTTCCTGTTTTTGCTCACCCAGAAACGCTGGTGAAAGTAAAAGATGCTGAAGATCAGTTGGGTGCGCGA
GTGGGTTACATCGAACTGGATCTCAACAGCGGTAAGATCCTTGAGAGTTTTCGCCCCGAAGAACGCTTTC
CAATGATGAGCACTTTTAAAGTTCTGCTATGTGGCGCGGTATTATCCCGTATTGACGCCGGGCAAGAGCA
ACTCGGTCGCCGCATACACTATTCTCAGAATGACTTGGTTGAGTATTCACCAGTCACAGAAAAGCATCTT
ACGGATGGCATGACAGTAAGAGAATTATGCAGTGCTGCCATAACCATGAGTGATAACACTGCGGCCAACT
TACTTCTGACAACGATTGGAGGACCGAAGGAGCTAACCGCTTTTTTGCACAACATGGGGGATCATGTAAC
TCGCCTTGATCGTTGGGAACCGGAGCTGAATGAAGCCATACCAAACGACGAGCGTGACACCACGATGCCT
GTAGCAATGGCAACAACCTTGCGTAAACTATTAACTGGCGAACTACTTACTCTAGCTTCCCGGCAACAGT
TGATAGACTGGATGGAGGCGGATAAAGTTGCAGGACCACTTCTGCGCTCGGCCCTTCCGGCTGGCTGGTT
TATTGCTGATAAATCTGGAGCCGGTGAGCGTGGGTCTCGCGGTATCATTGCAGCACTGGGGCCAGATGGT
AAGCCCTCCCGTATCGTAGTTATCTACACGACGGGGAGTCAGGCAACTATGGATGAACGAAATAGACAGA
TCGCTGAGATAGGTGCCTCACTGATTAAGCATTGGTAACCGATTCTAGGTGCATTGGCGCAGAAAAAAAT
GCCTGATGCGACGCTGCGCGTCTTATACTCCCACATATGCCAGATTCAGCAACGGATACGGCTTCCCCAA
CTTGCCCACTTCCATACGTGTCCTCCTTACCAGAAATTTATCCTTAAGATCCCGAATCGTTTAAACTCGA
CTCTGGCTCTATCGAATCTCCGTCGTTTCGAGCTTACGCGAACAGCCGTGGCGCTCATTTGCTCGTCGGG
CATCGAATCTCGTCAGCTATCGTCAGCTTACCTTTTTGGCAGCGATCGCGGCTCCCGACATCTTGGACCA
TTAGCTCCACAGGTATCTTCTTCCCTCTAGTGGTCATAACAGCAGCTTCAGCTACCTCTCAATTCAAAAA
ACCCCTCAAGACCCGTTTAGAGGCCCCAAGGGGTTATGCTATCAATCGTTGCGTTACACACACAAAAAAC
CAACACACATCCATCTTCGATGGATAGCGATTTTATTATCTAACTGCTGATCGAGTGTAGCCAGATCTAG
TAATCAATTACGGGGTCATTAGTTCATAGCCCATATATGGAGTTCCGCGTTACATAACTTACGGTAAATG
GCCCGCCTGGCTGACCGCCCAACGACCCCCGCCCATTGACGTCAATAATGACGTATGTTCCCATAGTAAC
GCCAATAGGGACTTTCCATTGACGTCAATGGGTGGAGTATTTACGGTAAACTGCCCACTTGGCAGTACAT
CAAGTGTATCATATGCCAAGTACGCCCCCTATTGACGTCAATGACGGTAAATGGCCCGCCTGGCATTATG
CCCAGTACATGACCTTATGGGACTTTCCTACTTGGCAGTACATCTACGTATTAGTCATCGCTATTACCAT
GCTGATGCGGTTTTGGCAGTACATCAATGGGCGTGGATAGCGGTTTGACTCACGGGGATTTCCAAGTCTC
CACCCCATTGACGTCAATGGGAGTTTGTTTTGGCACCAAAATCAACGGGACTTTCCAAAATGTCGTAACA
ACTCCGCCCCATTGACGCAAATGGGCGGTAGGCGTGTACGGTGGGAGGTCTATATAAGCAGAGCTGGTTT
AGTGAACCGTCAGATCGCCTGGAGACGCCATCCACGCTGTTTTGACCTCCATAGAAGACACCGGGACCGA
TCCAGCCTCCCCTCGAAGCTTACATGTGGTACCGAGCTCGGATCCTGAGAACTTCAGGGTGAGTCTATGG
GACCCTTGATGTTTTCTTTCCCCTTCTTTTCTATGGTTAAGTTCATGTCATAGGAAGGGGAGAAGTAACA
GGGTACACATATTGACCAAATCAGGGTAATTTTGCATTTGTAATTTTAAAAAATGCTTTCTTCTTTTAAT
ATACTTTTTTGTTTATCTTATTTCTAATACTTTCCCTAATCTCTTTCTTTCAGGGCAATAATGATACAAT
GTATCATGCCTCTTTGCACCATTCTAAAGAATAACAGTGATAATTTCTGGGTTAAGGCAATAGCAATATT
TCTGCATATAAATATTTCTGCATATAAATTGTAACTGATGTAAGAGGTTTCATATTGCTAATAGCAGCTA
CAATCCAGCTACCATTCTGCTTTTATTTTATGGTTGGGATAAGGCTGGATTATTCTGAGTCCAAGCTAGG
CCCTTTTGCTAATCATGTTCATACCTCTTATCTTCCTCCCACAGCTCCTGGGCAACGTGCTGGTCTGTGT
GCTGGCCCATCACTTTGGCAAAGGCGGCCGCC
